>Addgene plasmid #215392 | pB-T-PAF-Clu DD3 | addgene full sequence | sequence record 431818 | Addgene NGS Result
AAATTGTAAGCGTTAATATTTTGTTAAAATTCGCGTTAAATTTTTGTTAAATCAGCTCATTTTTTAACCA
ATAGGCCGAAATCGGCAAAATCCCTTATAAATCAAAAGAATAGACCGAGATAGGGT
[37 nt withheld, positions 127-163]
AAAGAACGTGGACTCCAACGTCAAAGG
[49 nt withheld, positions 191-239]
T
[91 nt withheld, positions 241-331]
G
[124 nt withheld, positions 333-456]
CCCATTCGCCATTCAGGCTGCGCAACTGTTGGGAAGGGCGATCGGTGCGGGCCTCTTCGCTATTACGCCA
GCTGGCGAAAGGGGGATGTGCTGCAAGGCGATTAAGTTGGGTAACGCCAGGGTTTTCCCAGTCACGACGT
TGTAAAACGACGGCCAGTGAATTGTAATACGACTCACTATAGGGCGAATTGGAGCTCGGTATTCACGACA
GCAGGCTGAATAATAAAAAAATTAGAAACTATTATTTAACCCTAGAAAGATAATCATATTGTGACGTACG
TTAAAGATAATCATGCGTAAAATTGACGCATGTGTTTTATCGGTCTGTATATCGAGGTTTATTTATTAAT
TTGAATAGATATTAAGTTTTATTATATTTACACTTACATACTAATAATAAATTCAACAAACAATTTATTT
ATGTTTATTTATTTATTAAAAAAAAACAAAAACTCAAAATTTCTTCTATAAAGTAACAAAACTTTTAAAC
ATTCTCTCTTTTACAAAAATAAACTTATTTTGTACTTTAAAAACAGTCATGTTGTATTATAAAATAAGTA
ATTAGCTTAACCTATACATAATAGAAACAAATTATACTTATTAGTCAGTCAGAAACAACTTTGGCACATA
TCAATATTATGCTCTCGTTAATTAACTCGAGGGATCCAAGCTGGCCGCACGTCTCCCTATCAGTGATAGA
GAAGTCGACACGTCTCGAGCTCCCTATCAGTGATAGAGAAGGTACGTCTAGAACGTCTCCCTATCAGTGA
TAGAGAAGTCGACACGTCTCGAGCTCCCTATCAGTGATAGAGAAGGTACGTCTAGAACGTCTCCCTATCA
GTGATAGAGAAGTCGACACGTCTCGAGCTCCCTATCAGTGATAGAGAAGGTACGTCTAGAACGTCTCCCT
ATCAGTGATAGAGAAGTCGACACGTCTCGAGCTCCCTATCAGTGATAGAGAAGGTACCCCCTATATAAGC
AGAGCTCGTTTAGTGAACCGTCAGATCGCCTGGAGACGCCATCCACGCTGTTTTGACCTCCATAGAAGAC
ACCGGGACCGATCCAGCCTCCGCGGTGGCGGCCATCACAAGTTTGTACAGCTAGCCACCATGATGAAGAC
TCTGCTGCTGTTTGTGGGGCTGCTGCTGACCTGGGAGAGTGGGCAGGTCCTGGGGGACCAGACGGTCTCA
GACAATGAGCTCCAGGAAATGTCCAATCAGGGAAGTAAGTACGTCAATAAGGAAATTCAAAATGCTGTCA
ACGGGGTGAAACAGATAAAGACTCTCATAGAAAAAACAAACGAAGAGCGCAAGACACTGCTCAGCAACCT
AGAAGAAGCCAAGAAGAAGAAAGAGGATGCCCTAAATGAGACCAGGGAATCAGAGACAAAGCTGAAGGAG
CTCCCAGGAGTGTGCAATGAGACCATGATGGCCCTCTGGGAAGAGTGTAAGCCCTGCCTGAAACAGACCT
GCATGCAGTTCTACGCACAAGTCTGCCAAAGTGGCTCAGGCCTGGTTGGCCAACAGCTTGAGGAGTTCCT
GAACCAGAGCTCGCCCTTCTACTTCTGGATGAATGGTGACCGCATCGACTCCCTGCTGGAGAACGACCGG
CAGCAGACGCACATGCTGGATGTCATGCAGGACCACTTCAGCCGCGCGTCCAGCATCATAGACGAGCTCT
TCCAGGACAGGTTCTTCACCCGGGAGCCCCAGGATACCTACCACTACCTGCCCTTCAGCCTGCCCCACCG
GAGGCCTCACTTCTTCTTTCCCAAGTCCCGCATCGTCCGCAGCTTGATGCCCTTCTCTCCGTACGAGCCC
CTGAACTTCCACGCCATGTTCCAGCCCTTCCTTGAGATGATACACGAGGCTCAGCAGGCCATGGACATCC
ACTTCCATAGCCCGGCCTTCCAGCACCCGCCAACAGAATTCATACGAGAAGGCGACGATGACCAGACTGT
GTGCCAGGAGATCCAACACAACTCCACGGGCTGCCTGCGGATGAAGGACCAGTGTGACAAGTGCCGGGAG
ATCTTGTCTGTGGACTGTTCCACCAACAACCCCTCCCAGGCTAAGCTGCGGCGGGAGCTCGACGAATCCC
TCCAGGTCGCTGAGAGGTTGACCAGGAAATACAACGAGCTGCTAAAGTCCTACCAGTGGAAGATGCTCAA
CACCTCCTCCTTGCTGGAGCAGCTGAACGAGCAGTTTAACTGGGTGTCCCGGCTGGCAAACCTCACGCAA
GGCGAAGACCAGTACTATCTGCGGGTCACCACGGTGGCTTCCCACACTTCTGACTCGGACGTTCCTTCCG
GTGTCACTGAGGTGGTCGTGAAGCTCTTTGACTCTGATCCCATCACTGTGACGGTCCCTGTAGAAGTCTC
CAGGAAGAACCCTAAATTTATGGAGACCGTGGCGGAGAAAGCGCTGCAGGAATACCGCAAAAAGCACCGG
GAGGAGTGAGCGGCCGCATAGATAACTGATCCAGTGTGCTGGGCTACGATGCATGGGCCCCCTAGGTCGA
GTCTAGAGGGCCCGTTTAAACCCGCTGATCAGCCTCGACTGTGCCTTCTAGTTGCCAGCCATCTGTTGTT
TGCCCCTCCCCCGTGCCTTCCTTGACCCTGGAAGGTGCCACTCCCACTGTCCTTTCCTAATAAAATGAGG
AAATTGCATCGCATTGTCTGAGTAGGTGTCATTCTATTCTGGGGGGTGGGGTGGGGCAGGACAGCAAGGG
GGAGGATTGGGAAGACAATAGCAGGCATGCTGGGGATGCGGTGGGCTCTATGGCTTCTGAGGCGGAAAGA
ACCAGCTGGGGCTCTAGGGGGTATCCCC
[124 nt withheld, positions 3285-3408]
C
[91 nt withheld, positions 3410-3500]
AGGGTGATGGTTCACGTACCTAGAAGTTCCTATTCCGAAGTTCCTATTCTCTAGAAAGTATAGGAACTTC
CTTGGCCAAAAAGACCGGTACCAGGCAGGCAGAAGTATGCAAAGCATGCATCTCAATTAGTCAGCAACCA
TAGTCCCGCCCCTAACTCCGCCCATCCCGCCCCTAACTCCGCCCAGTTCCGCCCATTCTCCGCCCCATGG
CTGACTAATTTTTTTTATTTATGCAGAGGCCGAGGCCGCCTCGGCCTCTGAGCTATTCCAGAAGTAGTGA
GGAGGCTTTTTTGGAGGCTACCATGGGTACCGAGTACAAGCCCACGGTGCGCCTCGCCACCCGCGACGAC
GTCCCCCGGGCCGTACGCACCCTCGCCGCCGCGTTCGCCGACTACCCCGCCACGCGCCACACCGTCGACC
CGGACCGCCACATCGAGCGGGTCACCGAGCTGCAAGAACTCTTCCTCACGCGCGTCGGGCTCGACATCGG
CAAGGTGTGGGTCGCGGACGACGGCGCCGCGGTGGCGGTCTGGACCACGCCGGAGAGCGTCGAAGCGGGG
GCGGTGTTCGCCGAGATCGGCCCGCGCATGGCCGAGTTGAGCGGTTCCCGGCTGGCCGCGCAGCAACAGA
TGGAAGGCCTCCTGGCGCCGCACCGGCCCAAGGAGCCCGCGTGGTTCCTGGCCACCGTCGGCGTCTCGCC
CGACCACCAGGGCAAGGGTCTGGGCAGCGCCGTCGTGCTCCCCGGAGTGGAGGCGGCCGAGCGCGCCGGG
GTGCCCGCCTTCCTGGAGACCTCCGCGCCCCGCAACCTCCCCTTCTACGAGCGGCTCGGCTTCACCGTCA
CCGCCGACGTCGAGGTGCCCGAAGGACCGCGCACCTGGTGCATGACCCGCAAGCCCGGTGCCTGACGCCC
GCCCCACGACCCGCAGCGCCCGACCGAAAGGAGCGCACGACCCCATGGCTCCGACCGAAGCCACCCGGGG
CGGCCCCGCCGACCCCGCACCCGCCCCCGAGGCCCACCGACTCTAGATAACTGATCATAATCAGCCATAC
CACATTTGTAGAGGTTTTACTTGCTTTAAAAAACCTCCCACACCTCCCCCTGAACCTGAAACATAAAATG
AATGCAATTGTTGTTGTTAACTTGTTTATTGCAGCTTATAATGGTTACAAATAAAGCAATAGCATCACAA
ATTTCACAAATAAAGCATTTTTTTCACTGCATTCTAGTTGTGGTTTGTCCAAACTCATCAATGTATCTTA
ACGCTCGAGTGCATTCTAGTTGTGGTTTGTCCAAACTCATCAATGTATCTTATCATGTCTGTATACCGTC
GACCTCTAGCTGCAGGAATTCGATATCAAGCTCTAGCCAACAAGCTCGTCATCGCTTTGCAGAAGAGCAG
AGAGGATATGCTCATCGTCTAAAGAACTACCCATTTTATTATATATTAGTCACGATATCTATAACAAGAA
AATATATATATAATAAGTTATCACGTAAGTAGAACATGAAATAACAATATAATTATCGTATGAGTTAAAT
CTTAAAAGTCACGTAAAAGATAATCATGCGTCATTTTGACTCACGCGGTCGTTATAGTTCAAAATCAGTG
ACACTTACCGCATTGACAAGCACGCCTCACGGGAGCTCCAAGCGGCGACTGAGATGTCCTAAATGCACAG
CGACGGATTCGCGCTATTTAGAAAGAGAGAGCAATATTTCAAGAATGCATGCGTCAATTTTACGCAGACT
ATCTTTCTAGGGTTAAAAAAGATTTGCGCTTTACTCGACCTAAACTTTAAACACGTCATAGAATCTTCGT
TTGACAAAAACCACATTGTGGCCAAGCTGTGTGACGCGACGCGCGCTAAAGAATGGCAAACCAAGTCGCG
CGAGGTACCAGCTTTTGTTCCCTTTAGTGAGGGTTAATTTCGAGCTTGGCGTAATCATGGTCATAGCTGT
TTCCTGTGTGAAATTGTTATCCGCTCACAATTCCACACAACATACGAGCCGGAAGCATAAAGTGTAAAGC
CTGGGGTGCCTAATGAGTGAGCTAACTCACATTAATTGCGTTGCGCTCACTGCCCGCTTTCCAGTCGGGA
AACCTGTCGTGCCAGCTGCATTAATGAATCGGCCAACGCGCGGGGAGAGGCGGTTTGCGTATTGGGCGCT
CTTCCGCTTCCTCGCTCACTGACTCGCTGCGCTCGGTCGTTCGGCTGCGGCGAGCGGTATCAGCTCACTC
AAAGGCGGTAATACGGTTATCCACAGAATCAGGGGATAACGCAGGAAAGAACATGTGAGCAAAAGGCCAG
CAAAAGGCCAGGAACCGTAAAAAGGCCGCGTTGCTGGCGTTTTTCCATAGGCTCCGCCCCCCTGACGAGC
ATCACAAAAATCGACGCTCAAGTCAGAGGTGGCGAAACCCGACAGGACTATAAAGATACCAGGCGTTTCC
CCCTGGAAGCTCCCTCGTGCGCTCTCCTGTTCCGACCCTGCCGCTTACCGGATACCTGTCCGCCTTTCTC
CCTTCGGGAAGCGTGGCGCTTTCTCATAGCTCACGCTGTAGGTATCTCAGTTCGGTGTAGGTCGTTCGCT
CCAAGCTGGGCTGTGTGCACGAACCCCCCGTTCAGCCCGACCGCTGCGCCTTATCCGGTAACTATCGTCT
TGAGTCCAACCCGGTAAGACACGACTTATCGCCACTGGCAGCAGCCACTGGTAACAGGATTAGCAGAGCG
AGGTATGTAGGCGGTGCTACAGAGTTCTTGAAGTGGTGGCCTAACTACGGCTACACTAGAAGAACAGTAT
TTGGTATCTGCGCTCTGCTGAAGCCAGTTACCTTCGGAAAAAGAGTTGGTAGCTCTTGATCCGGCAAACA
AACCACCGCTGGTAGCGGTGGTTTTTTTGTTTGCAAGCAGCAGATTACGCGCAGAAAAAAAGGATCTCAA
GAAGATCCTTTGATCTTTTCTACGGGGTCTGACGCTCAGTGGAACGAAAACTCACGTTAAGGGATTTTGG
TCATGAGATTATCAAAAAGGATCTTCACCTAGATCCTTTTAAATTAAAAATGAAGTTTTAAATCAATCTA
AAGTATATATGAGTAAACTTGGTCTGACAGTTACCAATGCTTAATCAGTGAGGCACCTATCTCAGCGATC
TGTCTATTTCGTTCATCCATAGTTGCCTGACTCCCCGTCGTGTAGATAACTACGATACGGGAGGGCTTAC
CATCTGGCCCCAGTGCTGCAATGATACCGCGAGACCCACGCTCACCGGCTCCAGATTTATCAGCAATAAA
CCAGCCAGCCGGAAGGGCCGAGCGCAGAAGTGGTCCTGCAACTTTATCCGCCTCCATCCAGTCTATTAAT
TGTTGCCGGGAAGCTAGAGTAAGTAGTTCGCCAGTTAATAGTTTGCGCAACGTTGTTGCCATTGCTACAG
GCATCGTGGTGTCACGCTCGTCGTTTGGTATGGCTTCATTCAGCTCCGGTTCCCAACGATCAAGGCGAGT
TACATGATCCCCCATGTTGTGCAAAAAAGCGGTTAGCTCCTTCGGTCCTCCGATCGTTGTCAGAAGTAAG
TTGGCCGCAGTGTTATCACTCATGGTTATGGCAGCACTGCATAATTCTCTTACTGTCATGCCATCCGTAA
GATGCTTTTCTGTGACTGGTGAGTACTCAACCAAGTCATTCTGAGAATAGTGTATGCGGCGACCGAGTTG
CTCTTGCCCGGCGTCAATACGGGATAATACCGCGCCACATAGCAGAACTTTAAAAGTGCTCATCATTGGA
AAACGTTCTTCGGGGCGAAAACTCTCAAGGATCTTACCGCTGTTGAGATCCAGTTCGATGTAACCCACTC
GTGCACCCAACTGATCTTCAGCATCTTTTACTTTCACCAGCGTTTCTGGGTGAGCAAAAACAGGAAGGCA
AAATGCCGCAAAAAAGGGAATAAGGGCGACACGGAAATGTTGAATACTCATACTCTTCCTTTTTCAATAT
TATTGAAGCATTTATCAGGGTTATTGTCTCATGAGCGGATACATATTTGAATGTATTTAGAAAAATAAAC
AAATAGGGGTTCCGCGCACATTTCCCCGAAAAGTGCCACCT
Features (pLannotate 1.2.2; 32 found; start..end, strand, type, name):
     28..456     -  rep_origin     f1 ori (sequence partly withheld): f1 bacteriophage origin of replication; arrow indicates direction of (+) strand synthesis
    461..618     -  CDS            lacZα (fragment): LacZα fragment of β-galactosidase; lacZ fragment
    621..639     +  promoter       T7 promoter: promoter for bacteriophage T7 RNA polymerase
   1139..1159    +  promoter       tight TRE promoter (fragment): Tet-responsive promoter PTight, consisting of seven tet operator sequences followed by the minimal CMV promoter
   1176..1196    +  promoter       tight TRE promoter (fragment): Tet-responsive promoter PTight, consisting of seven tet operator sequences followed by the minimal CMV promoter
   1213..1233    +  promoter       tight TRE promoter (fragment): Tet-responsive promoter PTight, consisting of seven tet operator sequences followed by the minimal CMV promoter
   1250..1270    +  promoter       tight TRE promoter (fragment): Tet-responsive promoter PTight, consisting of seven tet operator sequences followed by the minimal CMV promoter
   1287..1307    +  promoter       tight TRE promoter (fragment): Tet-responsive promoter PTight, consisting of seven tet operator sequences followed by the minimal CMV promoter
   1324..1344    +  promoter       tight TRE promoter (fragment): Tet-responsive promoter PTight, consisting of seven tet operator sequences followed by the minimal CMV promoter
   1361..1381    +  promoter       tight TRE promoter (fragment): Tet-responsive promoter PTight, consisting of seven tet operator sequences followed by the minimal CMV promoter
   1398..1418    +  promoter       tight TRE promoter (fragment): Tet-responsive promoter PTight, consisting of seven tet operator sequences followed by the minimal CMV promoter
   1426..1471    +  promoter       TRE3GV promoter (fragment): 3rd-generation Tet-responsive promoter that can be activated by binding of Tet-On® 3G, optimized for retroviral and lentiviral vectors
   1566..2912    +  CDS            CLU: CLUS_HUMAN - Also known as APOJ From Homo sapiens (Human).
   3015..3239    +  polyA_signal   bGH poly(A) signal: bovine growth hormone polyadenylation signal
   3243..3264    +  promoter       SV40 promoter (fragment): SV40 enhancer and early promoter
   3285..3518    +  rep_origin     f1 ori (fragment) (sequence partly withheld): f1 bacteriophage origin of replication; arrow indicates direction of (+) strand synthesis
   3523..3570    +  protein_bind   FRT: FLP-mediated recombination occurs in the 8-bp core sequence TCTAGAAA (Turan and Bode, 2011). FLP recombinase from the Saccharomyces cerevisiae 2μ plasmid
   3595..3798    +  promoter       SV40 promoter: SV40 early promoter
   3809..4405    +  CDS            PuroR: puromycin N-acetyltransferase; pac from Streptomyces alboniger; confers resistance to puromycin
   4532..4616    +  CDS            large T antigen (fragment): large T antigen from SV40 (simian virus 40)
   4639..4760    +  polyA_signal   SV40 poly(A) signal: SV40 polyadenylation signal
   4770..4821    +  polyA_signal   SV40 poly(A) signal (fragment): SV40 polyadenylation signal
   4839..4862    +  misc_feature   MCS (fragment): pBluescript multiple cloning site
   5263..5394    +  CDS            FP (fragment): FP25_NPVAC - Experimental evidence at protein level: Swiss-Prot protein existence level 1. From Autographa californica nuclear polyhedrosis virus (AcMNPV).
   5411..5429    -  promoter       T3 promoter: promoter for bacteriophage T3 RNA polymerase
   5474..5490    -  protein_bind   lac operator: The lac repressor binds to the lac operator to inhibit transcription in E. coli. This inhibition can be relieved by adding lactose or isopropyl-β-D-thiogalactopyranoside (IPTG). lac repressor encoded by lacI
   5498..5528    -  promoter       lac promoter: promoter for the E. coli lac operon
   5543..5564    -  protein_bind   CAP binding site: CAP binding activates transcription in the presence of cAMP. E. coli catabolite activator protein
   5577..5669    -  CDS            lacI (fragment): lac repressor; lacI; The lac repressor binds to the lac operator to inhibit transcription in E. coli. This inhibition can be relieved by adding lactose or isopropyl-β-D-thiogalactopyranoside (IPTG).
   5852..6440    -  rep_origin     ori: high-copy-number ColE1/pMB1/pBR322/pUC origin of replication
   6611..7471    -  CDS            AmpR: β-lactamase; bla; confers resistance to ampicillin, carbenicillin, and related antibiotics
   7472..7576    -  promoter       AmpR promoter: bla
