[The description below was written by a language model from this plasmid's Addgene catalogue record and pLannotate feature annotations shown in this document.]
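Description:
pB-T-PAF-Clu DD3 is a mammalian expression plasmid built on the pB-T-PAF backbone for high-level production of a mutant human clusterin (CLU, also known as apolipoprotein J) intended for purification. It is maintained in E. coli through a high-copy ColE1/pUC-type origin and an ampicillin resistance gene. It also retains pBluescript-derived remnants, including an f1 origin, lacZα and lac promoter/operator fragments, and T7 and T3 promoters. For selection in mammalian cells, an SV40 early promoter drives the puromycin N-acetyltransferase gene, which is followed by SV40 polyadenylation sequences. A single FRT site lies just upstream of this cassette.

The payload is a gene-synthesised CLU coding sequence carrying seven substitutions that replace basic residues with glutamine (K123Q, R127Q, R130Q, R138Q, R282Q, R286Q and R289Q). It is placed downstream of a tetracycline-responsive promoter, annotated as an array of eight tet operator repeats followed by a minimal promoter fragment, and is terminated by the bovine growth hormone polyadenylation signal. Expression from such a promoter depends on a tetracycline-controlled transactivator. No transactivator is annotated on this plasmid, so it would presumably have to be supplied separately. The feature table lists no affinity tag on the insert.

The "pB" prefix and a short annotated fragment matching the AcMNPV FP25 gene, which often accompanies piggyBac transposon arms, suggest a piggyBac-type integrating vector. However, no transposon terminal repeats are annotated and the record does not state this. The sequenced plasmid of 7,601 nt is also shorter than the listed backbone size plus the insert would imply, which may mean that the insert replaced part of the original backbone.
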