Addgene plasmid #215392: pB-T-PAF-Clu DD3
Purpose: High expression of the Clusterin(K123Q,R127Q,R130Q,R138Q,R282Q,R286Q,R289Q) mutant for purification.
Depositing lab: Franz-Ulrich Hartl. Depositing organization: Max Planck Institute of Biochemistry.
Backbone
  Vector backbone: pB-T-PAF
  Backbone size w/o insert (bp): 7244
  Vector type: Mammalian Expression
  Selectable markers: Puromycin
Growth in bacteria
  Bacterial resistance: Ampicillin, 100 μg/mL
  Growth temperature: 37°C
  Growth strain: DH5alpha
  Copy number: High Copy
Gene/Insert
  Gene/Insert name: CLU
  Species: H. sapiens (human)
  Mutation: p.Lys123Gln, p. Arg127Gln, p.Arg130Gln, p.Arg138Gln, p.Arg282Gln, p.Arg286Gln, p.Arg289Gln
  Entrez Gene: CLU (a.k.a. AAG4, APO-J, APOJ, CLI, CLU1, CLU2, KUB1, NA1/NA2, SGP-2, SGP2, SP-40, TRPM-2, TRPM2)
  Promoter: tetO
  Cloning method: Gene Synthesis
Terms and licenses: Academic/Nonprofit Terms; Industry Terms: Not Available to Industry
How to cite: pB-T-PAF-Clu DD3 was a gift from Franz-Ulrich Hartl (Addgene plasmid # 215392 ; http://n2t.net/addgene:215392 ; RRID:Addgene_215392)
